>Addgene plasmid #215004 | pDONR223 LC3Flux (HaloTag7-mGFP-LC3-STOP) | addgene full sequence | sequence record 425348 | Addgene NGS Result
TTGAGATCCTTTTTTTCTGCGCGTAATCTGCTGCTTGCAAACAAAAAAACCACCGCTACCAGCGGTGGTT
TGTTTGCCGGATCAAGAGCTACCAACTCTTTTTCCGAAGGTAACTGGCTTCAGCAGAGCGCAGATACCAA
ATACTGTTCTTCTAGTGTAGCCGTAGTTAGGCCACCACTTCAAGAACTCTGTAGCACCGCCTACATACCT
CGCTCTGCTAATCCTGTTACCAGTGGCTGCTGCCAGTGGCGATAAGTCGTGTCTTACCGGGTTGGACTCA
AGACGATAGTTACCGGATAAGGCGCAGCGGTCGGGCTGAACGGGGGGTTCGTGCACACAGCCCAGCTTGG
AGCGAACGACCTACACCGAACTGAGATACCTACAGCGTGAGCTATGAGAAAGCGCCACGCTTCCCGAAGG
GAGAAAGGCGGACAGGTATCCGGTAAGCGGCAGGGTCGGAACAGGAGAGCGCACGAGGGAGCTTCCAGGG
GGAAACGCCTGGTATCTTTATAGTCCTGTCGGGTTTCGCCACCTCTGACTTGAGCGTCGATTTTTGTGAT
GCTCGTCAGGGGGGCGGAGCCTATGGAAAAACGCCAGCAACGCGGCCTTTTTACGGTTCCTGGCCTTTTG
CTGGCCTTTTGCTCACATGTTCTTTCCTGCGTTATCCCCTGATTCTGTGGATAACCGTATTACCGCCTTT
GAGTGAGCTGATACCGCTCGCCGCAGCCGAACGACCGAGCGCAGCGAGTCAGTGAGCGAGGAAGCGGAAG
AGCGCCCAATACGCAAACCGCCTCTCCCCGCGCGTTGGCCGATTCATTAATGCAGCTGGCACGACAGGTT
TCCCGACTGGAAAGCGGGCAGTGAGCGCAACGCAATTAATACGCGTACCGCTAGCCAGGAAGAGTTTGTA
GAAACGCAAAAAGGCCATCCGTCAGGATGGCCTTCTGCTTAGTTTGATGCCTGGCAGTTTATGGCGGGCG
TCCTGCCCGCCACCCTCCGGGCCGTTGCTTCACAACGTTCAAATCCGCTCCCGGCGGATTTGTCCTACTC
AGGAGAGCGTTCACCGACAAACAACAGATAAAACGAAAGGCCCAGTCTTCCGACTGAGCCTTTCGTTTTA
TTTGATGCCTGGCAGTTCCCTACTCTCGCGTTAACGCTAGCATGGATGTTTTCCCAGTCACGACGTTGTA
AAACGACGGCCAGTCTTAAGCTCGGGCCCCAAATAATGATTTTATTTTGACTGATAGTGACCTGTTCGTT
GCAACAAATTGATGAGCAATGCTTTTTTATAATGCCAACTTTGTACAAAAAAGCAGGCTCCGCCACCATG
GAAATCGGTACTGGCTTTCCATTCGACCCCCATTATGTGGAAGTCCTGGGCGAGCGCATGCACTACGTCG
ATGTTGGTCCGCGCGATGGCACCCCTGTGCTGTTCCTGCACGGTAACCCGACCTCCTCCTACGTGTGGCG
CAACATCATCCCGCATGTTGCACCGACCCATCGCTGCATTGCTCCAGACCTGATCGGTATGGGCAAATCC
GACAAACCAGACCTGGGTTATTTCTTCGACGACCACGTCCGCTTCATGGATGCCTTCATCGAAGCCCTGG
GTCTGGAAGAGGTCGTCCTGGTCATTCACGACTGGGGCTCCGCTCTGGGTTTCCACTGGGCCAAGCGCAA
TCCAGAGCGCGTCAAAGGTATTGCATTTATGGAGTTCATCCGCCCTATCCCGACCTGGGACGAATGGCCA
GAATTTGCCCGCGAGACCTTCCAGGCCTTCCGCACCACCGACGTCGGCCGCAAGCTGATCATCGATCAGA
ACGTTTTTATCGAGGGTACGCTGCCGATGGGTGTCGTCCGCCCGCTGACTGAAGTCGAGATGGACCATTA
CCGCGAGCCGTTCCTGAATCCTGTTGACCGCGAGCCACTGTGGCGCTTCCCAAACGAGCTGCCAATCGCC
GGTGAGCCAGCGAACATCGTCGCGCTGGTCGAAGAATACATGGACTGGCTGCACCAGTCCCCTGTCCCGA
AGCTGCTGTTCTGGGGCACCCCAGGCGTTCTGATCCCACCGGCCGAAGCCGCTCGCCTGGCCAAAAGCCT
GCCTAACTGCAAGGCTGTGGACATCGGCCCAGGTCTGAATCTGCTGCAAGAAGACAACCCGGACCTGATC
GGCAGCGAGATCGCGCGCTGGCTGTCTACTCTGGAGATTTCCGGTGGTTCAGGCTCGGGATCCGGGGTGA
GCAAGGGCGAGGAGCTGTTCACCGGGGTGGTGCCCATCCTGGTCGAGCTGGACGGCGACGTAAACGGCCA
CAAGTTCAGCGTGTCCGGCGAGGGCGAGGGCGATGCCACCTACGGCAAGCTGACCCTGAAGTTCATCTGC
ACCACCGGCAAGCTGCCCGTGCCCTGGCCCACCCTCGTGACCACCCTGACCTACGGCGTGCAGTGCTTCA
GCCGCTACCCCGACCACATGAAGCAGCACGACTTCTTCAAGTCCGCCATGCCCGAAGGCTACGTCCAGGA
GCGCACCATCTTCTTCAAGGACGACGGCAACTACAAGACCCGCGCCGAGGTGAAGTTCGAGGGCGACACC
CTGGTGAACCGCATCGAGCTGAAGGGCATCGACTTCAAGGAGGACGGCAACATCCTGGGGCACAAGCTGG
AGTACAACTACAACAGCCACAACGTCTATATCATGGCCGACAAGCAGAAGAACGGCATCAAGGTGAACTT
CAAGATCCGCCACAACATCGAGGACGGCAGCGTGCAGCTCGCCGACCACTACCAGCAGAACACCCCCATC
GGCGACGGCCCCGTGCTGCTGCCCGACAACCACTACCTGAGCACCCAGTCCAAACTGAGCAAAGACCCCA
ACGAGAAGCGCGATCACATGGTCCTGCTGGAGTTCGTGACCGCCGCCGGGATCACTCTCGGCATGGACGA
GCTGTACAAGGGTTCAGGCTCGGGATCTGGGAATTCGGGTCCGTCCGAGAAGACCTTCAAACAGCGCCGG
AGCTTCGAACAAAGAGTGGAAGATGTCCGGCTCATCCGGGAGCAGCACCCCACCAAGATCCCAGTGATTA
TAGAGCGATACAAGGGTGAGAAGCAGCTGCCCGTCCTGGACAAGACCAAGTTCCTTGTACCTGATCACGT
GAATATGAGCGAACTCATCAAGATAATTAGAAGGCGCCTGCAGCTCAATGCTAACCAAGCCTTCTTCCTC
CTGGTGAATGGGCACAGCATGGTGAGTGTGTCCACACCCATCTCTGAAGTGTACGAGAGCGAGAGAGATG
AAGACGGCTTCCTGTACATGGTCTATGCCTCCCAGGAGACGTTCGGGTAATGAACCCAGCTTTCTTGTAC
AAAGTTGGCATTATAAGAAAGCATTGCTTATCAATTTGTTGCAACGAACAGGTCACTATCAGTCAAAATA
AAATCATTATTTGCCATCCAGCTGATATCCCCTATAGTGAGTCGTATTACATGGTCATAGCTGTTTCCTG
GCAGCTCTGGCCCGTGTCTCAAAATCTCTGATGTTACATTGCACAAGATAAAAATATATCATCATGCCTC
CTCTAGACCAGCCAGGACAGAAATGCCTCGACTTCGCTGCTACCCAAGGTTGCCGGGTGACGCACACCGT
GGAAACGGATGAAGGCACGAACCCAGTGGACATAAGCCTGTTCGGTTCGTAAGCTGTAATGCAAGTAGCG
TATGCGCTCACGCAACTGGTCCAGAACCTTGACCGAACGCAGCGGTGGTAACGGCGCAGTGGCGGTTTTC
ATGGCTTGTTATGACTGTTTTTTTGGGGTACAGTCTATGCCTCGGGCATCCAAGCAGCAAGCGCGTTACG
CCGTGGGTCGATGTTTGATGTTATGGAGCAGCAACGATGTTACGCAGCAGGGCAGTCGCCCTAAAACAAA
GTTAAACATTATGAGGGAAGCGGTGATCGCCGAAGTATCGACTCAACTATCAGAGGTAGTTGGCGTCATC
GAGCGCCATCTCGAACCGACGTTGCTGGCCGTACATTTGTACGGCTCCGCAGTGGATGGCGGCCTGAAGC
CACACAGTGATATTGATTTGCTGGTTACGGTGACCGTAAGGCTTGATGAAACAACGCGGCGAGCTTTGAT
CAACGACCTTTTGGAAACTTCGGCTTCCCCTGGAGAGAGCGAGATTCTCCGCGCTGTAGAAGTCACCATT
GTTGTGCACGACGACATCATTCCGTGGCGTTATCCAGCTAAGCGCGAACTGCAATTTGGAGAATGGCAGC
GCAATGACATTCTTGCAGGTATCTTCGAGCCAGCCACGATCGACATTGATCTGGCTATCTTGCTGACAAA
AGCAAGAGAACATAGCGTTGCCTTGGTAGGTCCAGCGGCGGAGGAACTCTTTGATCCGGTTCCTGAACAG
GATCTATTTGAGGCGCTAAATGAAACCTTAACGCTATGGAACTCGCCGCCCGACTGGGCTGGCGATGAGC
GAAATGTAGTGCTTACGTTGTCCCGCATTTGGTACAGCGCAGTAACCGGCAAAATCGCGCCGAAGGATGT
CGCTGCCGACTGGGCAATGGAGCGCCTGCCGGCCCAGTATCAGCCCGTCATACTTGAAGCTAGACAGGCT
TATCTTGGACAAGAAGAAGATCGCTTGGCCTCGCGCGCAGATCAGTTGGAAGAATTTGTCCACTACGTGA
AAGGCGAGATCACCAAGGTAGTCGGCAAATAACCCTCGAGCCACCCATGACCAAAATCCCTTAACGTGAG
TTACGCGTCGTTCCACTGAGCGTCAGACCCCGTAGAAAAGATCAAAGGATCTTC
Features (pLannotate 1.2.2; 14 found; start..end, strand, type, name):
      1..589     +  rep_origin     ori: high-copy-number ColE1/pMB1/pBR322/pUC origin of replication
    772..864     +  CDS            lacI (fragment): lac repressor; lacI; The lac repressor binds to the lac operator to inhibit transcription in E. coli. This inhibition can be relieved by adding lactose or isopropyl-β-D-thiogalactopyranoside (IPTG).
    919..946     -  terminator     rrnB T2 terminator: transcription terminator T2 from the E. coli rrnB gene
   1078..1121    +  terminator     rrnB T1 terminator: Escherichia coli rrnB; transcription terminator T1 from the E. coli rrnB gene
   1168..1204    -  CDS            lacZα (fragment): LacZα fragment of β-galactosidase; lacZ fragment
   1220..1319    +  protein_bind   attL1: mutant version of attL; recombination site for the Gateway® LR reaction LR Clonase™
   1331..2214    +  CDS            HaloTag® (fragment): modified bacterial dehalogenase that forms covalent bonds with chloroalkane derivatives
   2237..2950    +  CDS            mEGFP: mEGFP is a basic (constitutively fluorescent) green fluorescent protein published in 2002, derived from Aequorea victoria. It has moderate acid sensitivity.
   2981..3337    +  CDS            LC3 (fragment): rat LC3 protein; Map1lc3b; Atg8 family member found on autophagosomes
   3344..3443    -  protein_bind   attL2: mutant version of attL; recombination site for the Gateway® LR reaction LR Clonase™
   3461..3479    -  promoter       T7 promoter: promoter for bacteriophage T7 RNA polymerase
   3669..3692    +  promoter       Pc promoter (fragment): intI1 (promoter lies within the coding sequence); class 1 integron promoter
   3868..3924    +  CDS            GmR (fragment): gentamycin acetyltransferase; aacC1; confers resistance to gentamycin
   3931..4722    +  CDS            SmR: aminoglycoside adenylyltransferase (Murphy, 1985); aadA; confers resistance to spectinomycin and streptomycin
