[The description below was written by a language model from this plasmid's Addgene catalogue record and pLannotate feature annotations shown in this document.]
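Description:
pDONR223 LC3Flux (HaloTag7-mGFP-LC3-STOP) is a Gateway entry clone built on the pDONR223 backbone. It serves as a shuttling vector for an autophagy reporter rather than as an expression plasmid in its own right. It is maintained in E. coli at high copy through a ColE1/pUC-type origin and is selected with spectinomycin via the aadA (SmR) aminoglycoside adenylyltransferase gene. The 4.8 kb sequenced record also shows typical backbone remnants: rrnB T1 and T2 terminators upstream of the cassette that insulate it from read-through transcription, short lacI, lacZα and gentamicin-resistance fragments, part of a class 1 integron Pc promoter ahead of the resistance gene, and a T7 promoter just outside attL2 that points back toward the insert.

The payload sits between attL1 and attL2 and is a single fusion reading frame of HaloTag7, then monomeric EGFP, then rat MAP1LC3B (LC3B), an Atg8-family protein that becomes associated with autophagosomes. The construct name indicates that the frame ends in a stop codon, so no C-terminal tag would be added from a destination vector. No eukaryotic promoter is annotated within the att-flanked cassette, so expression depends on moving the insert by LR recombination into a destination vector that supplies the promoter and any mammalian selection marker.

HaloTag binds chloroalkane ligands covalently and GFP gives constitutive fluorescence. This arrangement fits reporters in which delivery of LC3 to the lysosome is followed to measure autophagic flux, although the record describes the purpose only as an LC3 autophagy reporter. Part of the plasmid was derived from an earlier deposited plasmid.
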