Addgene plasmid #215004: pDONR223 LC3Flux (HaloTag7-mGFP-LC3-STOP)
Purpose: Shuttling vector for an autophagy (LC3) reporter
Depositing lab: Wade Harper. Depositing organization: Harvard Medical School.
Backbone
  Vector backbone: pDONR223
  Vector type: Gateway
Growth in bacteria
  Bacterial resistance: Spectinomycin, 50 μg/mL
  Growth temperature: 37°C
  Growth strain: DH5alpha
  Copy number: High Copy
Gene/Insert
  Gene/Insert name: MAP1LC3B
  Species: R. norvegicus (rat)
  Entrez Gene: MAP1LC3B (a.k.a. ATG8F, LC3B, MAP1A/1BLC3, MAP1LC3B-a)
  Tag / fusion protein: HaloTag(7)-mGFP (N terminal on insert)
  Cloning method: Gateway Cloning
Resource information
  A portion of this plasmid was derived from a plasmid made by: Addgene plasmid #184901
Terms and licenses: Academic/Nonprofit Terms; Industry Terms: Not Available to Industry
How to cite: pDONR223 LC3Flux (HaloTag7-mGFP-LC3-STOP) was a gift from Wade Harper (Addgene plasmid # 215004 ; http://n2t.net/addgene:215004 ; RRID:Addgene_215004)
